Addgene plasmid #58515: pSLIK JunD-HA neo
Purpose: Lentiviral expression vector for an inducible HA-tagged mouse JunD
Depositing lab: Kevin Janes. Depositing organization: University of Virginia. Publication: A time- and matrix-dependent TGFBR3-JUND-KRT5 regulatory circuit in single breast epithelial cells and basal-like premalignancies. Wang CC, Bajikar SS, Jamal L, Atkins KA, Janes KA. Nat Cell Biol. 2014 Apr;16(4):345-56. doi: 10.1038/ncb2930. Epub 2014 Mar 23. PubMed 24658685.
Backbone
  Vector backbone: pSLIK NEO
  Backbone manufacturer: Addgene #25735
  Backbone size w/o insert (bp): 13286
  Vector type: Mammalian Expression, Lentiviral
  Selectable markers: Neomycin (select with G418)
Growth in bacteria
  Bacterial resistance: Ampicillin, 100 μg/mL
  Growth temperature: 37°C
  Growth strain: Stbl3
  Copy number: Unknown
Gene/Insert
  Gene/Insert name: JunD (alt names: jun D proto-oncogene; Jund; Jund1)
  Species: M. musculus (mouse)
  Insert size (bp): 1053
  GenBank ID: NM_010592
  Entrez Gene: Jund (a.k.a. Jund1)
  Tag / fusion protein: HA (C terminal on insert)
  Cloning method: Gateway Cloning
  Sequencing primers: 5′ CMV-F; 3′ hUBCpro-R
Terms and licenses: Academic/Nonprofit Terms; Industry Terms: Not Available to Industry
How to cite: pSLIK JunD-HA neo was a gift from Kevin Janes (Addgene plasmid # 58515 ; http://n2t.net/addgene:58515 ; RRID:Addgene_58515)
