[The description below was written by a language model from this plasmid's Addgene catalogue record.]
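Description:
pSLIK JunD-HA neo is a lentiviral mammalian expression vector built on the pSLIK NEO backbone (about 13.3 kb without insert) and designed for inducible expression of mouse JunD. The plasmid is propagated in bacteria under ampicillin selection. The recommended host is a recombination-deficient strain, which is common for lentiviral plasmids because their repeated LTR sequences are prone to rearrangement. The copy number is not recorded. In transduced mammalian cells, stable integrants are selected with G418 through the neomycin resistance marker carried by the backbone.

The payload is the roughly 1.05 kb coding sequence of the mouse jun D proto-oncogene (Jund), an AP-1 family transcription factor. It is fused at its C terminus to an HA epitope tag, which allows detection or immunoprecipitation of the exogenous protein separately from endogenous JunD. The insert was introduced by Gateway recombination. The record describes expression as inducible but does not name the promoter, the inducer or the regulatory components, and no feature table is provided to confirm them. The listed sequencing primers suggest that the insert lies between a CMV-derived promoter sequence and a human ubiquitin C promoter, but the exact architecture is not stated. pSLIK vectors are generally known as single-vector, doxycycline-regulated lentiviral systems, though this detail is not given here.

The construct is suited to making lentiviral particles and stable cell populations in which JunD-HA levels can be switched on experimentally. The associated work concerns a TGFBR3–JUND–KRT5 regulatory circuit in breast epithelial cells and basal-like premalignancies.
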