>Addgene plasmid #58515 | pSLIK JunD-HA neo | depositor partial sequence | sequence record 90419 | JunD
ATGGAAACGCCCTTCTATGGCGAGGAGGCGCTGAGCGGCCTGGCTGCGGGTGCGTCGAGCGTCGCTGGTG
CTACTGGGGCCCCCGGCGGTGGTGGCTTCGCGCCCCCGGGCCGCGCTTTCCCCGGGGCGCCCCCGACGAG
CAGCATGCTGAAGAAAGACGCGCTGACGCTCAGCCTGGCGGAGCAGGGAGCGGCGGGATTGAAACCAGGG
TCGGCCACTGCACCTTCTGCGCTGCGCCCCGACGGCGCCCCCGACGGGCTGCTGGCTTCGCCGGATCTTG
GGCTGCTCAAACTCGCGTCGCCGGAGCTGGAGAGGCTGATCATCCAGTCCAACGGGCTGGTGACCACTAC
CCCGACCAGTACGCAGTTCCTCTACCCGAAGGTGGCAGCTAGCGAGGAGCAGGAGTTCGCCGAAGGCTTC
GTCAAGGCGCTGGAGGACCTGCACAAGCAAAGCCAGCTGGGTGCGGCCACCGCGGCCACCTCAGGGGCTC
CCGCGCCTCCCGCGCCCGCCGACCTGGCCGCCACCCCCGGGGCCACGGAGACCCCGGTCTACGCCAACCT
GAGCAGTTTCGCGGGTGGCGCCGGGCCCCCTGGGGGCGCGGCCACCGTGGCTTTCGCCGCGGAGCCAGTG
CCCTTCCCGCCGCCCCCGGGCGCGCTGGGGCCGCCGCCACCTCCGCATCCACCGCGCCTGGCCGCGCTCA
AGGACGAGCCGCAGACCGTGCCGGACGTGCCGAGCTTCGGCGACAGCCCTCCGCTGTCGCCCATCGACAT
GGACACGCAAGAACGCATCAAGGCGGAGCGCAAGAGGCTGCGCAACCGCATCGCCGCCTCCAAATGCCGC
AAGCGCAAGCTGGAGCGTATCTCGCGCCTGGAGGAGAAAGTCAAGACCCTCAAAAGCCAGAACACCGAGC
TGGCGTCCACCGCCAGCCTGCTGCGCGAGCAGGTGGCGCAGCTCAAACAGAAAGTCCTCAGCCACGTCAA
CAGCGGCTGCCAGCTGCTGCCCCAGCACCAGGTCCCGGCGTACTACCCATACGACGTCCCAGACTACGCT
TAA
