>Addgene plasmid #58515 | pSLIK JunD-HA neo | addgene partial sequence | sequence record 93804 | pTYF-5 5'-GTAGACATAATAGCAACAGAC-3'
AAACAAATTACAAAAATTCAAAATTTTCGGGTTTATTACAGGGACAGCAGAGATCCAGTTTGGTTAATTC
TAGACAGTTATCAACAAGTTTGTACAAAAAAGCAGGCTTTAAAGGAACCAATTCAGTCGACTGGATCCCG
AGTTTACTCCCTATCAGTGATAGAGAACGTATGTCGAGTTTACTCCCTATCAGTGATAGAGAACGATGTC
GAGTTTACTCCCTATCAGTGATAGAGAACGTATGTCGAGTTTACTCCCTATCAGTGATAGAGAACGTATG
TCGAGTTTACTCCCTATCAGTGATAGAGAACGTATGTCGAGTTTATCCCTATCAGTGATAGAGAACGTAT
GTCGAGTTTACTCCCTATCAGTGATAGAGAACGTATGTCGAGGTAGGCGTGTACGGTGGGAGGCCTATAT
AAGCAGAGCTCGTTTAGTGAACCGTCAGATCGCCACTAGTATGGAAACGCCCTTCTATGGCGAGGAGGCG
CTGAGCGGCCTGGCTGCGGGTGCGTCGAGCGTCGCTGGTGCTACTGGGGCCCCCGGCGGTGGTGGCTTCG
CGCCCCCGGGCCGCGCTTTCCCCGGGGCGCCCCCGACGAGCAGCATGCTGAAGAAAGACGCGCTGACGCT
CAGCCTGGCGGAGCAGGGAGCGGCGGGATTGAAACCAGGGTCGGCCACTGCACCTTCTGCGCTGCGCCCC
GACGGCGCCCCCGACGGGCTGCTGGCTTCGCCGGATCTTGGGCTGCTCAAACTCGCGTC
