>Addgene plasmid #58515 | pSLIK JunD-HA neo | addgene partial sequence | sequence record 93806 | hUBCpro-R 5'-CTAAGGCCGAGTCTTATGAGCAG-3'
GGGCGGAAGATCAGGACGCTCGCTGCGCCCTTCGTCTGACGTGGCAGCGCTCGCCGTGAGGAGGGGGGCG
CCCGCGGGTAGGCGCCAAAACCCGGCGCGGAGGCCAGATCTTGGGTGGGTTAATTAACCATCTTTATGGC
TCGAGATGTTATCAACCACTTTGTACAAGAAAGCTGGGTCTAGATATCTCGAAAACGCATTAGTCTTCCA
ATTGTTAAGCGTAGTCTGGGACGTCGTATGGGTAGTACGCCGGGACCTGGTGCTGGGGCAGCAGCTGGCA
GCCGCTGTTGACGTGGCTGAGGACTTTCTGTTTGAGCTGCGCCACCTGCTCGCGCAGCAGGCTGGCGGTG
GACGCCAGCTCGGTGTTCTGGCTTTTGAGGGTCTTGACTTTCTCCTCCAGGCGCGAGATACGCTCCAGCT
TGCGCTTGCGGCATTTGGAGGCGGCGATGCGGTTGCGCAGCCTCTTGCGCTCCGCCTTGATGCGTTCTTG
CGTGTCCATGTCGATGGGCGACAGCGGAGGGCTGTCGCCGAAGCTCGGCACGTCCGGCACGGTCTGCGGC
TCGTCCTTGAGCGCG
